>Addgene plasmid #154826 | pJ204-loxP-EF1a-mCherry-NeoR-lox2272-BGHpA-siteA-HDR | addgene full sequence | sequence record 306204 | Addgene NGS Result
AATTGCATCGCATTGTCTGAGTAGGTGTCATTCTATTCTGGGGGGTGGGGTGGGGCAGGACAGCAAGGGG
GAGGATTGGGAAGACAATAGCAGGCATGCTGGGGATGCGGTGGGCTCTATGGACTTGCGTAGTGAGTCGA
ATAAGGGCGACACAAAATTTATTCTAAATGCATAATAAATACTGATAACATCTTATAGTTTGTATTATAT
TTTGTATTATCGTTGACATGTATAATTTTGATATCAAAAACTGATTTTCCCTTTATTATTTTCGAGATTT
ATTTTCTTAATTCTCTTTAACAAACTAGAAATATTGTATATACAAAAAATCATAAATAATAGATGAATAG
TTTAATTATAGGTGTTCATCAATCGAAAAAGCAACGTATCTTATTTAAAGTGCGTTGCTTTTTTCTCATT
TATAAGGTTAAATAATTCTCATATATCAAGCAAAGTGACAGGCGCCCTTAAATATTCTGACAAATGCTCT
TTCCCTAAACTCCCCCCATAAAAAAACCCGCCGAAGCGGGTTTTTACGTTATTTGCGGATTAACGATTAC
TCGTTATCAGAACCGCCCAGGGGGCCCGAGCTTAAGACTGGCCGTCGTTTTACAACACAGAAAGAGTTTG
TAGAAACGCAAAAAGGCCATCCGTCAGGGGCCTTCTGCTTAGTTTGATGCCTGGCAGTTCCCTACTCTCG
CCTTCCGCTTCCTCGCTCACTGACTCGCTGCGCTCGGTCGTTCGGCTGCGGCGAGCGGTATCAGCTCACT
CAAAGGCGGTAATACGGTTATCCACAGAATCAGGGGATAACGCAGGAAAGAACATGTGAGCAAAAGGCCA
GCAAAAGGCCAGGAACCGTAAAAAGGCCGCGTTGCTGGCGTTTTTCCATAGGCTCCGCCCCCCTGACGAG
CATCACAAAAATCGACGCTCAAGTCAGAGGTGGCGAAACCCGACAGGACTATAAAGATACCAGGCGTTTC
CCCCTGGAAGCTCCCTCGTGCGCTCTCCTGTTCCGACCCTGCCGCTTACCGGATACCTGTCCGCCTTTCT
CCCTTCGGGAAGCGTGGCGCTTTCTCATAGCTCACGCTGTAGGTATCTCAGTTCGGTGTAGGTCGTTCGC
TCCAAGCTGGGCTGTGTGCACGAACCCCCCGTTCAGCCCGACCGCTGCGCCTTATCCGGTAACTATCGTC
TTGAGTCCAACCCGGTAAGACACGACTTATCGCCACTGGCAGCAGCCACTGGTAACAGGATTAGCAGAGC
GAGGTATGTAGGCGGTGCTACAGAGTTCTTGAAGTGGTGGGCTAACTACGGCTACACTAGAAGAACAGTA
TTTGGTATCTGCGCTCTGCTGAAGCCAGTTACCTTCGGAAAAAGAGTTGGTAGCTCTTGATCCGGCAAAC
AAACCACCGCTGGTAGCGGTGGTTTTTTTGTTTGCAAGCAGCAGATTACGCGCAGAAAAAAAGGATCTCA
AGAAGATCCTTTGATCTTTTCTACGGGGTCTGACGCTCAGTGGAACGACGCGCGCGTAACTCACGTTAAG
GGATTTTGGTCATGAGCTTGCGCCGTCCCGTCAAGTCAGCGTAATGCTCTGCTTACCAATGCTTAATCAG
TGAGGCACCTATCTCAGCGATCTGTCTATTTCGTTCATCCATAGTTGCCTGACTCCCCGTCGTGTAGATA
ACTACGATACGGGAGGGCTTACCATCTGGCCCCAGCGCTGCGATGATACCGCGAGAACCACGCTCACCGG
CTCCGGATTTATCAGCAATAAACCAGCCAGCCGGAAGGGCCGAGCGCAGAAGTGGTCCTGCAACTTTATC
CGCCTCCATCCAGTCTATTAATTGTTGCCGGGAAGCTAGAGTAAGTAGTTCGCCAGTTAATAGTTTGCGC
AACGTTGTTGCCATCGCTACAGGCATCGTGGTGTCACGCTCGTCGTTTGGTATGGCTTCATTCAGCTCCG
GTTCCCAACGATCAAGGCGAGTTACATGATCCCCCATGTTGTGCAAAAAAGCGGTTAGCTCCTTCGGTCC
TCCGATCGTTGTCAGAAGTAAGTTGGCCGCAGTGTTATCACTCATGGTTATGGCAGCGCTACATAATTCT
CTTACTGTCATGCCATCCGTAAGATGCTTTTCTGTGACTGGTGAGTACTCAACCAAGTCATTCTGAGAAT
AGTGTATGCGGCGACCGAGTTGCTCTTGCCCGGCGTCAATACGGGATAATACCGCGCCACATAGCAGAAC
TTTAAAAGTGCTCATCATTGGAAAACGTTCTTCGGGGCGAAAACTCTCAAGGATCTTACCGCTGTTGAGA
TCCAGTTCGATGTAACCCACTCGTGCACCCAACTGATCTTCAGCATCTTTTACTTTCACCAGCGTTTCTG
GGTGAGCAAAAACAGGAAGGCAAAATGCCGCAAAAAAGGGAATAAGGGCGACACGGAAATGTTGAATACT
CATATTCTTCCTTTTTCAATATTATTGAAGCATTTATCAGGGTTATTGTCTCATGAGCGGATACATATTT
GAATGTATTTAGAAAAATAAACAAATAGGGGTCAGTGTTACAACCAATTAACCAATTCTGAACATTATCG
CGAGCCCATTTATACCTGAATATGGCTCATAACACCCCTTGTTTGCCTGGCGGCAGTAGCGCGGTGGTCC
CACCTGACCCCATGCCGAACTCAGAAGTGAAACGCCGTAGCGCCGATGGTAGTGTGGGGACTCCCCATGC
GAGAGTAGGGAACTGCCAGGCATCAAATAAAACGAAAGGCTCAGTCGAAAGACTGGGCCTTTCGCCCGGG
CTAATTATGGGGTGTCGCCCTTATTCGACTCAGTCGGTGTGAAGCTTACCCCCAGGATTTCCTGATACTA
CTTTAGAAAAAAACTAGCTTTAATATATTGGCATCAATATATTATTTTTCCTCTCTGCCTCCTTTTCTTT
CTTTTTTTAATTTTTTATTAATTTATTTTTTACAGTCCAATCCCAGTTCCCCCTCCCTCCTGTCCTCCTG
TTCCTCCTACTCCCCCTGCATCTGCTCCTTGGAGAGGGTAAGGCCTCCCCTTTTCCTTTCTTGAGGGGAA
AATTTTTAAGGCAGCTAAGATCCTTCTCCTGAAGGCACTCACTGTTAGTGATCTAATACAATAAGGGCTG
TGGTGAAAACAAGTACAAGAAGATTAATTCTCTGGCACAGAAGAGAAAGAGCCAGATGACTTTCAAGGGA
TGTTTGAGTTGACTCTTGAAAGCTTGTGACAGAGCTCAGAGAGGTGTTCAAAACAGAGCCAGCCAGGGTC
AGAGTCCCTCAGGTCATTCAGAGTTGGAGACTCGGCAAGAGTAGGCCTGCAGACATTCAGCCTCTGCTAC
AGACAGATGTGACTTAGGGCCTTTTCTAAGAGAGGAATTGCAGTGTTATTACCCAGCTAGTGGACAGCTA
ATGTGTTCCTCCTGAAGAAGACTATGAAACAAGTATTCTGTAGAGTGAGGGCAAGATGGAAGACCAGCAT
GGGGGTGGGAGGGGGTACATTATACCTTTGTGGTTCTCCACATAAGGTAGGTTGCTTTCATTTAAGAGAT
CACTTGCTTTGGGCTGTTTTAAGCAGCGTATAACTTCGTATAGCATACATTATACGAAGTTATGTGAGGC
TCCGGTGCCCGTCAGTGGGCAGAGCGCACATCGCCCACAGTCCCCGAGAAGTTGGGGGGAGGGGTCGGCA
ATTGAACCGGTGCCTAGAGAAGGTGGCGCGGGGTAAACTGGGAAAGTGATGTCGTGTACTGGCTCCGCCT
TTTTCCCGAGGGTGGGGGAGAACCGTATATAAGTGCAGTAGTCGCCGTGAACGTTCTTTTTCGCAACGGG
TTTGCCGCCAGAACACAGGTAAGTGCCGTGTGTGGTTCCCGCGGGCCTGGCCTCTTTACGGGTTATGGCC
CTTGCGTGCCTTGAATTACTTCCACCTGGCTCCAGTACGTGATTCTTGATCCCGAGCTGGAGCCAGGGGC
GGGCCTTGCGCTTTAGGAGCCCCTTCGCCTCGTGCTTGAGTTGAGGCCTGGCCTGGGCGCTGGGGCCGCC
GCGTGCGAATCTGGTGGCACCTTCGCGCCTGTCTCGCTGCTTTCGATAAGTCTCTAGCCATTTAAAATTT
TTGATGACCTGCTGCGACGCTTTTTTTCTGGCAAGATAGTCTTGTAAATGCGGGCCAGGATCTGCACACT
GGTATTTCGGTTTTTGGGGCCGCGGGCGGCGACGGGGCCCGTGCGTCCCAGCGCACATGTTCGGCGAGGC
GGGGCCTGCGAGCGCGGCCACCGAGAATCGGACGGGGGTAGTCTCAAGCTGGCCGGCCTGCTCTGGTGCC
TGGCCTCGCGCCGCCGTGTATCGCCCCGCCCTGGGCGGCAAGGCTGGCCCGGTCGGCACCAGTTGCGTGA
GCGGAAAGATGGCCGCTTCCCGGCCCTGCTCCAGGGGGCTCAAAATGGAGGACGCGGCGCTCGGGAGAGC
GGGCGGGTGAGTCACCCACACAAAGGAAAGGGGCCTTTCCGTCCTCAGCCGTCGCTTCATGTGACTCCAC
GGAGTACCGGGCGCCGTCCAGGCACCTCGATTAGTTCTGGAGCTTTTGGAGTACGTCGTCTTTAGGTTGG
GGGGAGGGGTTTTATGCGATGGAGTTTCCCCACACTGAGTGGGTGGAGACTGAAGTTAGGCCAGCTTGGC
ACTTGATGTAATTCTCCTTGGAATTTGCCCTTTTTGAGTTTGGATCTTGGTTCATTCTCAAGCCTCAGAC
AGTGGTTCAAAGTTTTTTTCTTCCATTTCAGGTGTCGTGAAGACGTCATCGCCACCATGGTGAGCAAGGG
CGAGGAGGATAACATGGCCATCATCAAGGAGTTCATGCGCTTCAAGGTGCACATGGAGGGCTCCGTGAAC
GGCCACGAGTTCGAGATCGAGGGCGAGGGCGAGGGCCGCCCCTACGAGGGCACCCAGACCGCCAAGCTGA
AGGTGACCAAGGGTGGCCCCCTGCCCTTCGCCTGGGACATCCTGTCCCCTCAGTTCATGTACGGCTCCAA
GGCCTACGTGAAGCACCCCGCCGACATCCCCGACTACTTGAAGCTGTCCTTCCCCGAGGGCTTCAAGTGG
GAGCGCGTGATGAACTTCGAGGACGGCGGCGTGGTGACCGTGACCCAGGACTCCTCCCTGCAGGACGGCG
AGTTCATCTACAAGGTGAAGCTGCGCGGCACCAACTTCCCCTCCGACGGCCCCGTAATGCAGAAGAAGAC
CATGGGCTGGGAGGCCTCCTCCGAGCGGATGTACCCCGAGGACGGCGCCCTGAAGGGCGAGATCAAGCAG
AGGCTGAAGCTGAAGGACGGCGGCCACTACGACGCTGAGGTCAAGACCACCTACAAGGCCAAGAAGCCCG
TGCAGCTGCCCGGCGCCTACAACGTCAACATCAAGTTGGACATCACCTCCCACAACGAGGACTACACCAT
CGTGGAACAGTACGAACGCGCCGAGGGCCGCCACTCCACCGGCGGCATGGACGAGCTGTACAAGTAGACA
CAGTCTCTGTGCCTTCTAGTTGCCAGCCATCTGTTGTTTGCCCCTCCCCCGTGCCTTCCTTGACCCTGGA
AGGTGCCACTCCCACTGTCCTTTCCTAATAAAATGAGGAAATTGCATCGCATTGTCTGAGTAGGTGTCAT
TCTATTCTGGGGGGTGGGGTGGGGCAGGACAGCAAGGGGGAGGATTGGGAAGACAATAGCAGGCATGCTG
GGGATGCGGTGGGCTCTATGGAGTGCGATCTGTGGAATGTGTGTCAGTTAGGGTGTGGAAAGTCCCCAGG
CTCCCCAGCAGGCAGAAGTATGCAAAGCATGCATCTCAATTAGTCAGCAACCAGGTGTGGAAAGTCCCCA
GGCTCCCCAGCAGGCAGAAGTATGCAAAGCATGCATCTCAATTAGTCAGCAACCATAGTCCCGCCCCTAA
CTCCGCCCATCCCGCCCCTAACTCCGCCCAGTTCCGCCCATTCTCCGCCCCATGGCTGACTAATTTTTTT
TATTTATGCAGAGGCCGAGGCCGCCTCTGCCTCTGAGCTATTCCAGAAGTAGTGAGGAGGCTTTTTTGGA
GGCCTAGGCTTTTGCAAAAAGCTCCCGGGAGCTTGTATATCCATTTTCGGATCTGATCAAGAGACAGGAT
GAGGATCGTTTCGCATGATTGAACAAGATGGATTGCACGCAGGTTCTCCGGCCGCTTGGGTGGAGAGGCT
ATTCGGCTATGACTGGGCACAACAGACAATCGGCTGCTCTGATGCCGCCGTGTTCCGGCTGTCAGCGCAG
GGGCGCCCGGTTCTTTTTGTCAAGACCGACCTGTCCGGTGCCCTGAATGAACTGCAGGACGAGGCAGCGC
GGCTATCGTGGCTGGCCACGACGGGCGTTCCTTGCGCAGCTGTGCTCGACGTTGTCACTGAAGCGGGAAG
GGACTGGCTGCTATTGGGCGAAGTGCCGGGGCAGGATCTCCTGTCATCTCACCTTGCTCCTGCCGAGAAA
GTATCCATCATGGCTGATGCAATGCGGCGGCTGCATACGCTTGATCCGGCTACCTGCCCATTCGACCACC
AAGCGAAACATCGCATCGAGCGAGCACGTACTCGGATGGAAGCCGGTCTTGTCGATCAGGATGATCTGGA
CGAAGAGCATCAGGGGCTCGCGCCAGCCGAACTGTTCGCCAGGCTCAAGGCGCGCATGCCCGACGGCGAG
GATCTCGTCGTGACCCATGGCGATGCCTGCTTGCCGAATATCATGGTGGAAAATGGCCGCTTTTCTGGAT
TCATCGACTGTGGCCGGCTGGGTGTGGCGGACCGCTATCAGGACATAGCGTTGGCTACCCGTGATATTGC
TGAAGAGCTTGGCGGCGAATGGGCTGACCGCTTCCTCGTGCTTTACGGTATCGCCGCTCCCGATTCGCAG
CGCATCGCCTTCTATCGCCTTCTTGACGAGTTCTTCTGAATAACTTCGTATAGGATACTTTATACGAAGT
TATACGTCGCTCTGTGCCTTCTAGTTGCCAGCCATCTGTTGTTTGCCCCTCCCCCGTGCCTTCCTTGACC
CTGGAAGGTGCCACTCCCACTGTCCTTTCCTAATAAAATGAGGAAATTGCATCGCATTGTCTGAGTAGGT
GTCATTCTATTCTGGGGGGTGGGGTGGGGCAGGACAGCAAGGGGGAGGATTGGGAAGACAATAGCAGGCA
TGCTGGGGATGCGGTGGGCTCTATGGAGGTCTGAGTATGCCTCCATTGATTCTTTCAGTGGCACCAGACA
TTGTTCCATGTTCCGTGTGTTGTGCTTGCTTTATTGCTGTTTTCTCTTATGATTTACCTTAATGGTATAA
GCAACTTCCTTACAGGTTGCTACAATTAAAACAATCACATAGCTACCCTTTGCATGGTAAGCTGGGAAAG
CACACATACAACATTAGTAGAGGCAGTCCATAAAAAGCAAGCTAAGGATACTTTTGCTATATAATCTCCC
TTTTTTTTGTTTGTTTGTTTGTTTTTCAAGTTAGGGTTTCTCTGTGGCTTTGGAGGCTGTCTTGGAACTA
GCTCTTGTAGACCAGGCTGGTCTTGAACTCACAGAGATCTCCCTGCCTGTGCCTCCCGAGTGCTGGGACT
AAAGGCATGCGCCACCACTGCCCAGTTTATATAATCCCTTTTTTTTTTCACTCATCTAGTTTATTTCTAT
GTTTATTTCTCTTTTATCTTTTAATCCAATAATTTGTCTTCAAAGAGGCCAATATTTTTAAAGATTATAA
TTCTGCATTGTTATATTTGACATATATATTAAAATTTTATGAAAAATAAGCTTCATCTTCAGTTTTCAAT
TGGTGTTTGTATAGAATAACCATCTCAGACGTTAGCTGTGGTCCTGGCTAGACTTATGTCAACCTGCCAG
AAGCCAGAGTCAGGGAAGAGGAACTCCCAATTGAGAAAATGACTCAATAAGATCAAGCTGTAGTCAAGTC
TATAAGGTATTTTCTACGTCGCTGTTGACATTGATTATTGACTAGTTATTAATAGTAATCAATTACGGGG
TCATTAGTTCATAGCCCATATATGGAGTTCCGCGTTACATAACTTACGGTAAATGGCCCGCCTGGCTGAC
CGCCCAACGACCCCCGCCCATTGACGTCAATAATGACGTATGTTCCCATAGTAACGCCAATAGGGACTTT
CCATTGACGTCAATGGGTGGAGTATTTACGGTAAACTGCCCACTTGGCAGTACATCAAGTGTATCATATG
CCAAGTACGCCCCCTATTGACGTCAATGACGGTAAATGGCCCGCCTGGCATTATGCCCAGTACATGACCT
TATGGGACTTTCCTACTTGGCAGTACATCTACGTATTAGTCATCGCTATTACCATGGTGATGCGGTTTTG
GCAGTACATCAATGGGCGTGGATAGCGGTTTGACTCACGGGGATTTCCAAGTCTCCACCCCATTGACGTC
AATGGGAGTTTGTTTTGGCACCAAAATCAACGGGACTTTCCAAAATGTCGTAACAACTCCGCCCCATTGA
CGCAAATGGGCGGTAGGCGTGTACGGTGGGAGGTCTATATAAGCAGAGCTCTCTGGCTAACTAGAGAACC
CACTGCTTACTGGCTTATCGAAATAGTGCGATCGCCACCATGGCCCAGTCCAAGCACGGCCTGACCAAGG
AGATGACCATGAAGTACCGCATGGAGGGCTGCGTGGACGGCCACAAGTTCGTGATCACCGGCGAGGGCAT
CGGCTACCCCTTCAAGGGCAAGCAGGCCATCAACCTGTGCGTGGTGGAGGGCGGCCCCTTGCCCTTCGCC
GAGGACATCTTGTCCGCCGCCTTCATGTACGGCAACCGCGTGTTCACCGAGTACCCCCAGGACATCGTCG
ACTACTTCAAGAACTCCTGCCCCGCCGGCTACACCTGGGACCGCTCCTTCCTGTTCGAGGACGGCGCCGT
GTGCATCTGCAACGCCGACATCACCGTGAGCGTGGAGGAGAACTGCATGTACCACGAGTCCAAGTTCTAC
GGCGTGAACTTCCCCGCCGACGGCCCCGTGATGAAGAAGATGACCGACAACTGGGAGCCCTCCTGCGAGA
AGATCATCCCCGTGCCCAAGCAGGGCATCTTGAAGGGCGACGTGAGCATGTACCTGCTGCTGAAGGACGG
TGGCCGCTTGCGCTGCCAGTTCGACACCGTGTACAAGGCCAAGTCCGTGCCCCGCAAGATGCCCGACTGG
CACTTCATCCAGCACAAGCTGACCCGCGAGGACCGCAGCGACGCCAAGAACCAGAAGTGGCACCTGACCG
AGCACGCCATCGCCTCCGGCTCCGCCTTGCCCAAGCTTCCGCGGAGCCATGGCTTCCCGCCGGCGGTGGC
GGCGCAGGATGATGGCACGCTGCCCATGTCTTGTGCCCAGGAGAGCGGGATGGACCGTCACCCTGCAGCC
TGTGCTTCTGCTAGGATCAATGTGTAGACACAGTCTCTGTGCCTTCTAGTTGCCAGCCATCTGTTGTTTG
CCCCTCCCCCGTGCCTTCCTTGACCCTGGAAGGTGCCACTCCCACTGTCCTTTCCTAATAAAATGAGGA
Features (pLannotate 1.2.2; 22 found; start..end, strand, type, name):
    597..616     +  CDS            lacZα (fragment): LacZα fragment of β-galactosidase; lacZ fragment
    641..658     -  terminator     rrnB T2 terminator (fragment): transcription terminator T2 from the E. coli rrnB gene
    883..1471    -  rep_origin     ori: high-copy-number ColE1/pMB1/pBR322/pUC origin of replication
   1593..2453    -  CDS            AmpR: β-lactamase; bla; confers resistance to ampicillin, carbenicillin, and related antibiotics
   2456..2552    -  promoter       AmpR promoter (fragment): bla
   2582..2606    -  CDS            KanR (fragment): aminoglycoside phosphotransferase; aph(3')-Ia; confers resistance to kanamycin
   2635..2750    +  ncRNA          5S rRNA: Accession: RF00001 - 5S ribosomal RNA
   2754..2794    +  terminator     rrnB T1 terminator (fragment): transcription terminator T1 from the E. coli rrnB gene
   3600..3633    +  protein_bind   loxP: Cre-mediated recombination occurs in the 8-bp core sequence (GCATACAT). Cre recombinase
   3638..4800    +  promoter       EF-1α promoter: strong constitutive promoter for human elongation factor EF-1α
   4817..5527    +  CDS            mCherry: monomeric derivative of DsRed fluorescent protein (Shaner et al., 2004) mammalian codon-optimized
   5537..5761    +  polyA_signal   bGH poly(A) signal: bovine growth hormone polyadenylation signal
   5779..6108    +  promoter       SV40 promoter: SV40 enhancer and early promoter
   6175..6966    +  CDS            neo: KKA2_KLEPN - Also known as kan, nptII. Experimental evidence at protein level: Swiss-Prot protein existence level 1. Resistance to kanamycin, neomycin, paromomycin, ribostamycin, butirosin and gentamicin B. From Klebsiella pneumoniae.
   6970..7003    +  protein_bind   lox2272: Cre-mediated recombination occurs in the 8-bp core sequence (GGATACTT). lox2272 sites are compatible with each other, but incompatible with loxP or loxN sites (Lee and Saito, 1988). Cre recombinase
   7012..7236    +  polyA_signal   bGH poly(A) signal: bovine growth hormone polyadenylation signal
   8007..8386    +  enhancer       CMV enhancer: human cytomegalovirus immediate early enhancer
   8387..8590    +  promoter       CMV promoter: human cytomegalovirus (CMV) immediate early promoter
   8586..8619    +  LTR            5' LTR (truncated) (fragment): truncated 5' long terminal repeat (LTR) from HIV-1
   8650..9342    +  CDS            ZsGreen: ZsGreen is a basic (constitutively fluorescent) green fluorescent protein published in 1999, derived from Zoanthus sp..
   9355..9477    +  CDS            d1EGFP (fragment): EGFP destabilized by fusion to a mutated version of residues 422-461 of mouse ornithine decarboxylase, giving an in vivo half-life of ~1 hour mammalian codon-optimized
   9487..122     +  polyA_signal   bGH poly(A) signal (across the origin): bovine growth hormone polyadenylation signal
