[The description below was written by a language model from this plasmid's Addgene catalogue record and pLannotate feature annotations shown in this document.]
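Description:
pJ204-loxP-EF1a-mCherry-NeoR-lox2272-BGHpA-siteA-HDR is a roughly 9.6 kb donor plasmid for CRISPR/Cas9-mediated targeted integration in Chinese hamster ovary (CHO) cells. It is built on the pJ204 cloning backbone by USER cloning. It is propagated in E. coli through a high-copy ColE1/pUC-type origin with ampicillin selection (AmpR). It is designed to be co-delivered with separate Cas9 and site A sgRNA plasmids so that its payload is installed at genomic "site A" by homology-directed repair. The homology arms are not annotated in the feature table, but unannotated stretches flank the landing pad upstream of loxP and downstream of the second bGH poly(A) signal, which is where arms implied by the name would be expected.

The payload is a landing pad for Cre/lox recombinase-mediated cassette exchange (RMCE). A loxP site is followed by an EF-1α promoter driving mCherry with a bGH poly(A) signal, and then by an SV40 early promoter driving NeoR for G418 selection. The neo coding sequence runs directly into a lox2272 site, and its bGH poly(A) signal lies beyond that site. Because loxP and lox2272 do not recombine with each other, Cre can swap the intervening segment for an incoming cassette flanked by the same pair. The retained downstream poly(A) provides the poly(A)-trap described by the depositor, presumably by supplying polyadenylation only to a correctly exchanged incoming cassette.

A separate CMV enhancer/promoter cassette expresses ZsGreen1-DR, a ZsGreen fused to a C-terminal PEST destabilisation domain, with its own bGH poly(A) signal. This cassette sits beyond the landing pad. The record does not state its role, though such a placement would typically help distinguish random whole-plasmid integration from precise targeting. The plasmid is used to generate CHO master cell lines for site-specific transgene integration.
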