Addgene plasmid #154826: pJ204-loxP-EF1a-mCherry-NeoR-lox2272-BGHpA-siteA-HDR
Purpose: Landing pad for Cre/lox-based recombinase-mediated cassette exchange (RMCE) in CHO cells, donor plasmid for CRISPR/Cas9-mediated targeted integration in CHO cells (site A)
Depositing lab: Lise Marie Grav. Depositing organization: Danmarks Tekniske Universitet. Publication: Multi-copy targeted integration for accelerated development of high-producing CHO cells. Sergeeva D, Lee GM, Nielsen LK, Grav LM. ACS Synth Biol. 2020 Aug 24. doi: 10.1021/acssynbio.0c00322. PubMed 32835482.
Backbone
  Vector backbone: pJ204
  Backbone manufacturer: DNA2.0
  Backbone size w/o insert (bp): 2703
  Total vector size (bp): 9593
  Modifications to backbone: Amplified for USER cloning
  Vector type: Mammalian Expression, Cre/Lox, CRISPR
  Selectable markers: Neomycin (select with G418)
Growth in bacteria
  Bacterial resistance: Ampicillin, 100 μg/mL
  Growth temperature: 37°C
  Growth strain: DH5alpha
  Copy number: Unknown
Gene/Insert 1
  Gene/Insert name: mCherry
  Insert size (bp): 711
  Promoter: EF1a
  Cloning method: Unknown
  Sequencing primers: 5′ unknown
Gene/Insert 2
  Gene/Insert name: NeoR
  Insert size (bp): 795
  Promoter: SV40 early promoter
  Cloning method: Unknown
  Sequencing primers: 5′ unknown
Gene/Insert 3
  Gene/Insert name: ZsGreen1-DR
  Insert size (bp): 828
  Promoter: CMV
  Tag / fusion protein: PEST (C terminal on insert)
  Cloning method: Unknown
  Sequencing primers: 5′ unknown
Terms and licenses: Academic/Nonprofit Terms; Industry Terms: Not Available to Industry
Depositor comments: This is a plasmid for CRISPR/Cas9-mediated targeted gene integration in Chinese hamster ovary (CHO) cells. It contains a landing pad for Cre/lox-based recombinase-mediated cassette exchange (RMCE) using poly(A)-trap. This plasmid is used as a donor vector together with Cas9 and sgRNA(site A) plasmids. The plasmid was assembled by USER cloning. Please see previous research papers from our group showing examples of RMCE in CHO cells: Grav LM et al., 2018 "Minimizing Clonal Variation During Mammalian Cell Line Engineering for Improved Systems Biology Data Generation". DOI: 10.1021/acssynbio.8b00140 Pristovšek N et al., 2019 "Systematic Evaluation of Site-Specific Recombinant Gene Expression for Programmable Mammalian Cell Engineering". DOI: 10.1021/acssynbio.8b00453 Protocol for CRISPR/Cas9-mediated targeted integration in CHO cells: Sergeeva D et al. 2019 "CRISPR/Cas9 as a Genome Editing Tool for Targeted Gene Integration in CHO Cells". DOI: 10.1007/978-1-4939-9170-9_13
How to cite: pJ204-loxP-EF1a-mCherry-NeoR-lox2272-BGHpA-siteA-HDR was a gift from Lise Marie Grav (Addgene plasmid # 154826 ; http://n2t.net/addgene:154826 ; RRID:Addgene_154826)
